>Addgene plasmid #149584 | pBbdCas9K(-10TC)_arr2 | addgene full sequence | sequence record 308055 | Addgene NGS Result
TGTTTAGAATTATATTCATTTTTTTCAAATTCTTTTTGAGTGTTGCATAGAATTTCCTTTAATTTTTCTT
GTTTTTCTTTCATACAAGATTTAGTAAAATGTATATTTTTATTTTTTAGTAATTTAATTTCTATTATTTT
TATGATTTTAAGTATTTTGATTATATTATCTTTATCAATATTTAAATTGAATAAAATTGTAAGAAAAATT
GAAAGAATTTTTTTACATAAAAAGTTACATTTATTGAAGTAATTTCTTACTTGATACTTTTCTATTTCAT
TAATCTTTCTTTCTTCTTTTATATTATTTTTATTATTTAAACACTCCTTTAAATCTACACTCCCATTTTT
AGTAAATCTATCTTTAAGGCCCCTTGAAACTCTATTTTGAAATCTTAAATCTTTTTTTTCTTGAAAGTAT
TTATAGATTTTTTGGTAACATTCTTTTTTTGAAAAATTAAGTTGATAGTATATTTCGGTCCCCAAATTTA
CCCCTAAGTGTTTGTGATAATTAGTTGTGACTTTAAATTCTTTTTCTAATTTGTAAAGGTAATTTTGCAG
TGTTTTTAGTTTAACGGGTGTTTGACTATTTCTTTTAAGGTTTTCATTAAAGTAATAGAGTATGTTTTTT
TGTGTGTATTTCTTATATGTTTTATTTATGTACGCTAGTGTTGAGATAAGGACTACTAATTTATACTGTA
ATTTATTGTAGCAAGTTGTGGTTTTACTGGTTTTGTTTATATTAGATAAGTTTTCCATTTATAGCTCCTT
GAATACCGGATTTTTTATCTATAAAGTATATATATCACAATTTTGATTTAAAAGTAAATTCTTTTTTTAA
AAATACAAAAATTTTTTATAAATTATATAGACCATGATATTGTATTAATACTAATTGATTTTAATTTAAG
GTTGAACTAAAATAAACATAGTTTTGTAGAAAATAATTTTTCATTATTTTGCTACTTGATATTGGATCGT
AAAAATATTAGGGCTTTACAAAGTTCTTTTAAAAGAGAATTTAGTAAAGCCCTAAGTCTTTTAATAAAAA
ATTTTTTGTAAAAAAGTTGGCAAAAATAGTTTTTGCTATATATTTATATATAAGAAAAAATTCAATACTC
AAGGAGATAAAAAATGGAAAACTTAAACAATAATCCACAAAAAATTAATCAAATAAATAAGCAAACTAAT
TTTATTGGTTTTGAAAATTTTATAGAACTTGATAATCAAGTTAATCAAACTAAAGAAAAAAGTAAATTAA
GTAAGATAGGTAAGAAATTACCCGGAATAAGCAGTCAAGTCTAGTGCGGCCGCATGGCTTGTTATGACTG
TTTTTTTGGGGTACAGTCTATGCCTCGGGCATCCAAGCAGCAAGCGCGTTACGCCGTGGGTCGATGTTTG
ATGTTATGGAGCAGCAACGATGTTACGCAGCAGGGCAGTCGCCCTAAAACAAAGTTAAACATCATGAGGA
GGTAACGTCATGGTAAAAGATTGGATTCCTATTTCTCATGATAATTATAAACAAGTACAAGGACCATTTT
ATCATGGAACTAAAGCTAATTTAGCAATTGGTGATTTACTAACTACAGGATTTATTTCTCATTTTGAAGA
TGGTCGAATTCTTAAACATATTTATTTTTCAGCTTTAATGGAACCAGCAGTTTGGGGAGCTGAACTTGCT
ATGTCACTATCTGGTCTTGAAGGTCGTGGTTATATATATATAGTTGAACCAACAGGACCATTTGAAGATG
ATCCAAATCTTACAAATAAAAAATTTCCTGGTAATCCAACACAATCTTATAGAACTTGTGAACCTTTAAG
AATTGTTGGTGTTGTTGAAGATTGGGAAGGACATCCTGTTGAATTAATAAGAGGAATGTTAGATTCATTA
GAAGATTTAAAACGTCGTGGTTTACATGTTATTGAAGATTAACCTGGCGCGCCAAATAATGCCCGTGTCC
CTGTTGAATAGGGACACGGTTTTTTAACAATTTTTTTATTCCTAGGCCTTAGTGGCCGGTACCCGGGGAT
CCTTATTACTGGCCGCTTTCTAGCCTGGATACTTGTCTGGCTAGTTGCATTAGAGAGTCAGCTAGAGCCC
TAGGGCTAGCTGTTTGTGTATTCGGAGCCAGTGTAGTTTTTCTTTTTACTAACGATACGGGTAATAATTG
ATTGCCTTTTACAGCCTGACCTTGAGACAATTGCAAAAGTCTGTCCACAGAGGTTTGACCTAATAATCTA
AAATCTTGTTTGATAGTAGTAAGTGGAGGTATGTAGCAACTAGAATCTTCTGTATCATCATAACCCACAA
CTGAAATATCAGCCCCAACTCTAAGTCCACTTTCAGTAATAGCTCGCATAGCTCCTAAAGCCATTTGATC
ATTAGCAACTAACATAGCAGTAGGGACAATGCCTTCATTTAACATTTGCATTGTTTGCTGAAATCCTGAC
ATAGCAGACCAATCTCCTTCTCTTTCTGCTATTGGTTGTATTTGATTTCTTGTTAAATACTTGTGCCATC
CTGCTAATCTCAATCTGGCACTTACTGAACTTAAGGGACCTGCAAGTAGTGCAATTTGTTGATGGCCTAA
TGCAACAAGGTGTTCAACTCCTAACCTTGTTCCATCTTCGTGAGAAAAAATTATAGAGTTTATTGGGGTT
TGGTCCGACACATCCAAAAACAATGCTGGAACATTAGTACATGCTGCTTCAACTGCAATCGCATCTTGGT
CATCAAGAGGATAATTAATTATAAGTCCACTAACACGTTGAGCTAATAAATTATGTACTGCTGCCTTACA
AGCCTCTACACCTGATCTCTCAACCATTGATACAACAACGCTTGCACCAAGTTGATCAGCTCTCGATTTA
ATTGCGGCTACAATTTGACTAGGCGCATGTAATGCAAGTGATGATGTGGCAACTCCAATTAAAAGTGATT
GTTTCCCCGCAAGTTGCTGAGCAACGCGATTTGGTATATAATTCAACTCTGCCATAGCTGCTTCAACCTT
CTCTCTTGTTTTTGCAGATACATGACTTGCTTGGTTCACAACTCTCGAAACCGTTTGGTAGCTAACCCCG
GCATATTCAGCAACATCATACAAAGTAACAGGTTTCATGGATCATTCCTCCATGATAAAATTTAAATTTC
TGACTTTGGCAAATCCTTTTGCCTGTTAAAAAGAATAGCACAAAAATTAAAAAAAAAGAAACGCAAATAG
CAATAGCATTAAAAATAATTATTATTATTTATTTCTTTGATTAAAATCAAAAGCCTTTAATGTATTTTCT
TGATCTTTCATGCGCTTAACGGTAAAATCCAAGGTATTAAGTTCACCTTCCACTTTTCTCTCTCTATCTT
CTCTAGAAAATCATAAAAAATTTATTTGCTTTGTGAGCGGATAACAATTATAACAGATTCAATTGTGAGC
GGATAACAATTTCACACAGAATTCATTAAAGAGGAGAAATTACATATGGATAAGAAATACTCAATAGGCT
TAGCTATCGGCACAAATAGCGTCGGATGGGCGGTGATCACTGATGAATATAAGGTTCCGTCTAAAAAGTT
CAAGGTTCTGGGAAATACAGACCGCCACAGTATCAAAAAAAATCTTATAGGGGCTCTTTTATTTGACAGT
GGAGAGACAGCGGAAGCGACTCGTCTCAAACGGACAGCTCGTAGAAGGTATACACGTCGGAAGAATCGTA
TTTGTTATCTACAGGAGATTTTTTCAAATGAGATGGCGAAAGTAGATGATAGTTTCTTTCATCGACTTGA
AGAGTCTTTTTTGGTGGAAGAAGACAAGAAGCATGAACGTCATCCTATTTTTGGAAATATAGTAGATGAA
GTTGCTTATCATGAGAAATATCCAACTATCTATCATCTGCGAAAAAAATTGGTAGATTCTACTGATAAAG
CGGATTTGCGCTTAATCTATTTGGCCTTAGCGCATATGATTAAGTTTCGTGGTCATTTTTTGATTGAGGG
AGATTTAAATCCTGATAATAGTGATGTGGACAAACTATTTATCCAGTTGGTACAAACCTACAATCAATTA
TTTGAAGAAAACCCTATTAACGCAAGTGGAGTAGATGCTAAAGCGATTCTTTCTGCACGATTGAGTAAAT
CAAGACGATTAGAAAATCTCATTGCTCAGCTCCCCGGTGAGAAGAAAAATGGCTTATTTGGGAATCTCAT
TGCTTTGTCATTGGGTTTGACCCCTAATTTTAAATCAAATTTTGATTTGGCAGAAGATGCTAAATTACAG
CTTTCAAAAGATACTTACGATGATGATTTAGATAATTTATTGGCGCAAATTGGAGATCAATATGCTGATT
TGTTTTTGGCAGCTAAGAATTTATCAGATGCTATTTTACTTTCAGATATCCTAAGAGTAAATACTGAAAT
AACTAAGGCTCCCCTATCAGCTTCAATGATTAAACGCTACGATGAACATCATCAAGACTTGACTCTTTTA
AAAGCTTTAGTTCGACAACAACTTCCAGAAAAGTATAAAGAAATCTTTTTTGATCAATCAAAAAACGGAT
ATGCAGGTTATATTGATGGGGGAGCTAGCCAAGAAGAATTTTATAAATTTATCAAACCAATTTTAGAAAA
AATGGATGGTACTGAGGAATTATTGGTGAAACTAAATCGTGAAGATTTGCTGCGCAAGCAACGGACCTTT
GACAACGGCTCTATTCCCCATCAAATTCACTTGGGTGAGCTGCATGCTATTTTGAGAAGACAAGAAGACT
TTTATCCATTTTTAAAAGACAATCGTGAGAAGATTGAAAAAATCTTGACTTTTCGAATTCCTTATTATGT
TGGTCCATTGGCGCGTGGCAATAGTCGTTTTGCATGGATGACTCGGAAGTCTGAAGAAACAATTACCCCA
TGGAATTTTGAAGAAGTTGTCGATAAAGGTGCTTCAGCTCAATCATTTATTGAACGCATGACAAACTTTG
ATAAAAATCTTCCAAATGAAAAAGTACTACCAAAACATAGTTTGCTTTATGAGTATTTTACGGTTTATAA
CGAATTGACAAAGGTCAAATATGTTACTGAAGGAATGCGAAAACCAGCATTTCTTTCAGGTGAACAGAAG
AAAGCCATTGTTGATTTACTCTTCAAAACAAATCGAAAAGTAACCGTTAAGCAATTAAAAGAAGATTATT
TCAAAAAAATAGAATGTTTTGATAGTGTTGAAATTTCAGGAGTTGAAGATAGATTTAATGCTTCATTAGG
TACCTACCATGATTTGCTAAAAATTATTAAAGATAAAGATTTTTTGGATAATGAAGAAAATGAAGATATC
TTAGAGGATATTGTTTTAACATTGACCTTATTTGAAGATAGGGAGATGATTGAGGAAAGACTTAAAACAT
ATGCTCACCTCTTTGATGATAAGGTGATGAAACAGCTTAAACGTCGCCGTTATACTGGTTGGGGACGTTT
GTCTCGAAAATTGATTAATGGTATTAGGGATAAGCAATCTGGCAAAACAATATTAGATTTTTTGAAATCA
GATGGTTTTGCCAATCGCAATTTTATGCAGCTGATCCATGATGATAGTTTGACATTTAAAGAAGACATTC
AAAAAGCACAAGTGTCTGGACAAGGCGATAGTTTACATGAACATATTGCAAATTTAGCTGGTAGCCCTGC
TATTAAAAAAGGTATTTTACAGACTGTAAAAGTTGTTGATGAATTGGTCAAAGTAATGGGGCGGCATAAG
CCAGAAAATATCGTTATTGAAATGGCACGTGAAAATCAGACAACTCAAAAGGGCCAGAAAAATTCGCGAG
AGCGTATGAAACGAATCGAAGAAGGTATCAAAGAATTAGGAAGTCAGATTCTTAAAGAGCATCCTGTTGA
AAATACTCAATTGCAAAATGAAAAGCTCTATCTCTATTATCTCCAAAATGGAAGAGACATGTATGTGGAC
CAAGAATTAGATATTAATCGTTTAAGTGATTATGATGTCGATGCCATTGTTCCACAAAGTTTCCTTAAAG
ACGATTCAATAGACAATAAGGTCTTAACGCGTTCTGATAAAAATCGTGGTAAATCGGATAACGTTCCAAG
TGAAGAAGTAGTCAAAAAGATGAAAAACTATTGGAGACAACTTCTAAACGCCAAGTTAATCACTCAACGT
AAGTTTGATAATTTAACGAAAGCTGAACGTGGAGGTTTGAGTGAACTTGATAAAGCTGGTTTTATCAAAC
GCCAATTGGTTGAAACTCGCCAAATCACTAAGCATGTGGCACAAATTTTGGATAGTCGCATGAATACTAA
ATACGATGAAAATGATAAACTTATTCGAGAGGTTAAAGTGATTACCTTAAAATCTAAATTAGTTTCTGAC
TTCCGAAAAGATTTCCAATTCTATAAAGTACGTGAGATTAACAATTACCATCATGCCCATGATGCGTATC
TAAATGCCGTCGTTGGAACTGCTTTGATTAAGAAATATCCAAAACTTGAATCGGAGTTTGTCTATGGTGA
TTATAAAGTTTATGATGTTCGTAAAATGATTGCTAAGTCTGAGCAAGAAATAGGCAAAGCAACCGCAAAA
TATTTCTTTTACTCTAATATCATGAACTTCTTCAAAACAGAAATTACACTTGCAAATGGAGAGATTCGCA
AACGCCCTCTAATCGAAACTAATGGGGAAACTGGAGAAATTGTCTGGGATAAAGGGCGAGATTTTGCCAC
AGTGCGCAAAGTATTGTCCATGCCCCAAGTCAATATTGTCAAGAAAACAGAAGTCCAGACAGGCGGATTC
TCCAAGGAGTCAATTTTACCAAAAAGAAATTCGGACAAGCTTATTGCTCGTAAAAAAGACTGGGATCCAA
AAAAATATGGTGGTTTTGATAGTCCAACGGTAGCTTATTCAGTCCTAGTGGTTGCTAAGGTGGAAAAAGG
GAAATCGAAGAAGTTAAAATCCGTTAAAGAGTTACTAGGGATCACAATTCTGGAAAGAAGTTCCTTTGAA
AAAAATCCGATTGACTTTTTAGAAGCTAAAGGATATAAGGAAGTTAAAAAAGACTTAATCATTAAACTAC
CTAAATATAGTCTTTTTGAGTTAGAAAACGGTCGTAAACGGATGCTGGCTAGTGCCGGAGAATTACAAAA
AGGAAATGAGCTGGCTCTGCCAAGCAAATATGTGAATTTTTTATATTTAGCTAGTCATTATGAAAAGTTG
AAGGGTAGTCCAGAAGATAACGAACAAAAACAATTGTTTGTGGAGCAGCATAAGCATTATTTAGATGAGA
TTATTGAGCAAATCAGTGAATTTTCTAAGCGTGTTATTTTAGCAGATGCCAATTTAGATAAAGTTCTTAG
TGCATATAACAAACATAGAGACAAACCAATACGTGAACAAGCAGAAAATATTATTCATTTATTTACGTTG
ACGAATCTTGGAGCTCCCGCTGCTTTTAAATATTTTGATACAACAATTGATCGTAAACGATATACGTCTA
CAAAAGAAGTTTTAGATGCCACTCTTATCCATCAATCCATCACTGGTCTTTATGAAACACGCATTGATTT
GAGTCAGCTAGGAGGTGACTAATAAAAGCTTGATCAGATCCCAGCTTTTTTTTGAAGTGCCTGGCAGTAA
GTTGAAAAAATTTGAAATAAACTTGGACTATGTTAATAAAAAAATACAAATTAACGAACAAAAAGATTTG
AATTATTATATAATTTAGTTAAAAGCAATTTTAAATGAGGGAGGTTTCCATATGGGCCATATTCAACGGG
AAACGTCGAGGCCGCGATTAAATTCCAACATGGATGCTGATTTATATGGGTATAAATGGGCTCGCGATAA
TGTCGGGCAATCAGGTGCGACAATCTATCGCTTGTATGGGAAGCCCGATGCGCCAGAGTTGTTTCTGAAA
CATGGCAAAGGTAGCGTTGCCAATGATGTTACAGATGAGATGGTCAGACTAAACTGGCTGACGGAATTTA
TGCCTCTTCCGACCATCAAGCATTTTATCCGTACTCCTGATGATGCATGGTTACTCACCACTGCGATCCC
CGGAAAAACAGCATTCCAGGTATTAGAAGAATATCCTGATTCAGGTGAAAATATTGTTGATGCGCTGGCA
GTGTTCCTGCGCCGGTTGCATTCGATTCCTGTTTGTAATTGTCCTTTTAACAGCGATCGCGTATTTCGTC
TCGCTCAGGCGCAATCACGAATGAATAACGGTTTGGTTGATGCGAGTGATTTTGATGACGAGCGTAATGG
CTGGCCTGTTGAACAAGTCTGGAAAGAAATGCATAAACTTTTGCCATTCTCACCGGATTCAGTCGTCACT
CATGGTGATTTCTCACTTGATAACCTTATTTTTGACGAGGGGAAATTAATAGGTTGTATTGATGTTGGAC
GAGTCGGAATCGCAGACCGATACCAGGATCTTGCCATCCTATGGAACTGCCTCGGTGAGTTTTCTCCTTC
ATTACAGAAACGGCTTTTTCAAAAATATGGTATTGATAATCCTGATATGAATAAATTGCAGTTTCATTTG
ATGCTCGATGAGTTTTTCTAATGACGTCGCCGGAGCGGTCGAGTTCTGGACCGACCGGCTCGGGTTCTCA
TGACCAAAATCCCTTAACGTGAGTTTTCGTTCCACTGAGCGTCAGACCCCGTAGAAAAGATCAAAGGATC
TTCTTGAGATCCTTTTTTTCTGCGCGTAATCTGCTGCTTGCAAACAAAAAAACCACCGCTACCAGCGGTG
GTTTGTTTGCCGGATCAAGAGCTACCAACTCTTTTTCCGAAGGTAACTGGCTTCAGCAGAGCGCAGATAC
CAAATACTGTTCTTCTAGTGTAGCCGTAGTTAGGCCACCACTTCAAGAACTCTGTAGCACCGCCTACATA
CCTCGCTCTGCTAATCCTGTTACCAGTGGCTGCTGCCAGTGGCGATAAGTCGTGTCTTACCGGGTTGGAC
TCAAGACGATAGTTACCGGATAAGGCGCAGCGGTCGGGCTGAACGGGGGGTTCGTGCACACAGCCCAGCT
TGGAGCGAACGACCTACACCGAACTGAGATACCTACAGCGTGAGCTATGAGAAAGCGCCACGCTTCCCGA
AGGGAGAAAGGCGGACAGGTATCCGGTAAGCGGCAGGGTCGGAACAGGAGAGCGCACGAGGGAGCTTCCA
GGGGGAAACGCCTGGTATCTTTATAGTCCTGTCGGGTTTCGCCACCTCTGACTTGAGCGTCGATTTTTGT
GATGCTCGTCAGGGGGGCGGAGCCTATGGAAAAACGCCAGCAACGCGGCCTTTTTACGGTTCCTGGCCTT
TTGCTGGCCTTTTGCTCACATGTTCTTTCCTGCACTAGATCCCCGGCAAGTTCATCCTTAGGGTTTTCAT
ATCTCTTAAAAAGTCAATTTCTGCTTGATTAATTTCTTGTGGATTATTGTTTTTGCGGTTTTTCATTTTT
TATCTCCTTGAGTATTGAATTTTTTCTTATATATAAATATATAGCAAAAACTATTTTTGCCAACTTTTTT
ACAAAAAATTTTTTATTAAAACACTTAGGGCTTTGCTAAATTCTCTTTTAAAAGAACTTAGTAAAGCCCT
ATGGATTTAAGAACTGATTATACTTACGTAGTAAAAATACTACAGATATTAATAGTATAGACCATATCAA
AATCATAATCAATTTATATTTATCTAAAATTGTAGTCCATACAAAATACAAAAAAATTAGGTTTTTCTAA
ATTCTATTTTAAAAGAACTTAGTAACACCTAATCTCTAAATTACTTACAAAATTCTAAAATTAGATTTTT
AGTTCTTCATATTTCTTTAAAAGTTTTTTAAGAAAATCTTTTTGATTTTCAAAAATTTCATGCATCATAA
AACTAGTAAATTTGGATTTTTTTTTGTAAAAATCATAACTTTCTTGGGTTTTAAGTTGAAATCTTAATGG
TTTTATTGGATTTTGCCTAGATTTTTTTAACGCCGGACTTTCTTTATCTTTTATAAAATTATAAGAATTT
TTAATACCATTTTCTATTAAATAATCTTCTTTTATAAGCCCCTCTTGCAGTGCAGTTGCTAATCTTAAAT
ACTTATACGCTTGAGTTTTTGCTACATCAAAGTCTTTTATAAAATCAAGAAAAGTTTTATAACCATCAAA
TTTATAATATTGATTATCTTTTATTTCTTTTAAAATTTTAATATTTTCCACCCTGTGGAATATTTCTTTT
TTGAAATTGTCATTTAACTTTTCCTTTAGTGTCTTGTAATAAGAAATTTTACTTTCATTAATCATTAAAT
TTTGTTCAACATAAGTATCTATCTTTTTTGTTAAAACTTTAACAACACGTTTTTTTTCCATAAAAATTTT
CCTTTATTTTTGCAACATTTTCCTTAATTGATATAATTGTTACTATTTTAGATTTTTTAATATCCACTTA
AGAATTAATCCCTCACTAGAATATTTTTTATTATAGAATTCATATACATGTTTTTCTAAATCTATAAATT
TATCAACAATTGCTTTATTATAGGGTGTATCTATCTTTTCTTTTCTTAATAATCGTCTCATATTCTTTAA
ATAACAACAAACACTGCCGGTTTTAAACCTAAATTCTATGTAATATATTTTTGAAAAAGTATATACATTT
TCAACCCCGTTTATTTCATACTTTACAAAAACATTATTTATTGGTTTTCTATAACCATAGTAAATGCCTA
AAAATTTGTCCCCGTCTTTCATAGGATATAGATAAAGTTTTTGAATCTCTGATTTATCTAATAATTTTTC
AAAAAAAATTATACACCGCTTTTGTTTGTTACTAACTACTCTATGCAATGCCTTTAATATTTTTGTGTGA
TATATATTTTTATCACCTTTTTTTTCTTTCAGCAGGAAGATACTTTCTTTTGGAAATTTAATTTTTTGTT
CATTTATTCTTGCAGCCTTAAGTCCGATTTTCATATTTAATCCTTATATAGCCTTTCTATTTAATTCTTT
TAAACTCAATAAACTTTTTTGGTTTTTCATTAGTTCTAATAATTCGCAATAATATGTGCAAAACACTTTA
TTGTATTCTATTTTCTTTTGGTTATTCAAATATTCTTTTATAATTGGCTTTAGAAGTTCAATATTTACTT
CTTTTTTTAGTTGTTCAATAAGGATATTGAAAATGTTTGTTTTTAAATCTTGATAATTTTGTTGAGAATT
TTCTTTTTTTCTTTCAATTGACTTCTCTAATTTACGCTTTATATTGTTTAAATCGCTATATTTATGACTT
TCAATAATAAAATGAGGCTTAAATTTGTAATTTTCGTATATTTTTTGGAAACTTGTTTCTAAT
Features (pLannotate 1.2.2; 10 found; start..end, strand, type, name):
   1407..1481    +  ncRNA          AAC AAD leader: Accession: RF02912 - putative aminoglycoside riboswitch / attI site
   2039..3118    -  CDS            lacI: LACI_ECOLI - Experimental evidence at protein level: Swiss-Prot protein existence level 1. Repressor of the lactose operon. Binds allolactose as an inducer. From Escherichia coli (strain K12).
   3248..3352    -  CDS            fliD (fragment): FLID_BORBU - Protein inferred from homology: Swiss-Prot protein existence level 3. Required for the morphogenesis and for the elongation of the flagellar filament by facilitating polymerization of the flagellin monomers at the tip of growing filament. Forms a capping structure, which prevents flagellin subunits (transported through the central channel of the flagellum) from leaking out without polymerization at the distal end (By similarity). From Borrelia burgdorferi (strain ATCC 35210 / B31 / CIP 102532 / DSM 4680).
   3371..3413    +  promoter       T5 promoter: bacteriophage T5 promoter for E. coli RNA polymerase, with embedded lac operator
   3421..3441    +  protein_bind   lac operator (fragment): The lac repressor binds to the lac operator to inhibit transcription in E. coli. This inhibition can be relieved by adding lactose or isopropyl-β-D-thiogalactopyranoside (IPTG). lac repressor encoded by lacI
   3476..7580    +  CDS            dCas9 (fragment): catalytically dead mutant of the Cas9 endonuclease from the Streptococcus pyogenes Type II CRISPR/Cas system RNA-guided DNA-binding protein that lacks endonuclease activity due to the D10A mutation in the RuvC catalytic domain and the H840A mutation in the HNH catalytic domain
   7590..7715    +  CDS            hslU (fragment): HSLU_BORBU - Protein inferred from homology: Swiss-Prot protein existence level 3. ATPase subunit of a proteasome-like degradation complex; this subunit has chaperone activity. The binding of ATP and its subsequent hydrolysis by HslU are essential for unfolding of protein substrates subsequently hydrolyzed by HslV. HslU recognizes the N-terminal part of its protein substrates and unfolds these before they are guided to HslV for hydrolysis. From Borrelia burgdorferi (strain ATCC 35210 / B31 / CIP 102532 / DSM 4680).
   7756..8561    +  CDS            KanR (fragment): aminoglycoside phosphotransferase; aph(3')-Ia; confers resistance to kanamycin in bacteria or G418 (Geneticin®) in eukaryotes
   8563..8609    +  CDS            BleoR (fragment): antibiotic-binding protein; Sh ble from Streptoalloteichus hindustanus; confers resistance to bleomycin, phleomycin, and Zeocin™
   8684..9272    +  rep_origin     ori: high-copy-number ColE1/pMB1/pBR322/pUC origin of replication
