[The description below was written by a language model from this plasmid's Addgene catalogue record and pLannotate feature annotations shown in this document.]
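Description:
pBbdCas9K(-10TC)_arr2 is an 11.3 kb all-in-one CRISPR interference vector for the Lyme disease spirochete Borrelia burgdorferi, deposited as an empty parental backbone into which guide RNA sequences are cloned. It is propagated in E. coli through a high-copy ColE1/pUC-type origin with kanamycin selection (an aph(3')-Ia type KanR gene). The catalogue also lists rifampicin as a selectable marker, corresponding to the arr2 cassette named among the backbone modifications. arr2 is not itself called in the feature table, although an integron-type AAC/AAD leader/attI element is annotated in an otherwise unannotated region. No Borrelia replication functions are annotated either, so the record does not state how the plasmid is maintained in the spirochete, and several kilobases of the sequence carry no annotation.

The core payload is catalytically dead Streptococcus pyogenes Cas9 (D10A/H840A), which binds DNA under guide RNA direction without cutting and so blocks transcription of the targeted gene. dCas9 sits downstream of a T5 promoter with lac operator sequences, matching the PpQE30 promoter in the catalogue entry. A divergently oriented lacI gene supplies the repressor, so dCas9 expression should be IPTG-inducible. The "-10TC" in the name suggests a change in the promoter's -10 element, but the record does not explain it. The short Borrelia fliD and hslU fragments flanking lacI and KanR probably reflect native Borrelia promoter regions, such as the listed PflaB, driving these genes. The tiny BleoR fragment appears to be a cloning remnant. The vector is intended for selective, inducible knockdown of B. burgdorferi genes once a guide is inserted.
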