Addgene plasmid #149584: pBbdCas9K(-10TC)_arr2
Purpose: (Empty Backbone) parental, all-in-one CRISPRi vector for B. burgdorferi, parental for gRNA cloning
Depositing lab: Christine Jacobs-Wagner. Depositing organization: Stanford University. Publication: A CRISPR interference platform for selective downregulation of gene expression in Borrelia burgdorferi. Takacs CN, Scott M, Chang Y, Kloos ZA, Irnov I, Rosa PA, Liu J, Jacobs-Wagner C. Appl Environ Microbiol. 2020 Nov 30. pii: AEM.02519-20. doi: 10.1128/AEM.02519-20. PubMed 33257311.
Backbone
  Vector backbone: pBbdCas9K(-10TC)
  Backbone manufacturer: CJW lab
  Modifications to backbone: dCas9, lacI, arr2
  Vector type: Bacterial Expression, CRISPR
  Selectable markers: Rifampicin
Growth in bacteria
  Bacterial resistance: Kanamycin, 50 μg/mL
  Growth temperature: 30°C
  Growth strain: NEB 5-alpha F' Iq
  Copy number: High Copy
Gene/Insert
  Gene/Insert name: None
  Promoter: PflaB, PpQE30
  Cloning method: Restriction Enzyme; 5′ cloning site Unknown (unknown if destroyed); 3′ cloning site Unknown (unknown if destroyed)
  Sequencing primers: 5′ Unknown
Terms and licenses: Academic/Nonprofit Terms; Industry Terms: Not Available to Industry
How to cite: pBbdCas9K(-10TC)_arr2 was a gift from Christine Jacobs-Wagner (Addgene plasmid # 149584 ; http://n2t.net/addgene:149584 ; RRID:Addgene_149584)
